Addgene plasmid #163601: pCAG-rtTA
Purpose: Expresses rtTA in mammalian cells
Depositing lab: Takeshi Imai. Depositing organization: Kyushu University. Publication: BMPR-2 gates activity-dependent stabilization of primary dendrites during mitral cell remodeling. Aihara S, Fujimoto S, Sakaguchi R, Imai T. Cell Rep. 2021 Jun 22;35(12):109276. doi: 10.1016/j.celrep.2021.109276. PubMed 34161760.
Backbone
  Vector backbone: pCAG
  Vector type: Mammalian Expression
Growth in bacteria
  Bacterial resistance: Ampicillin, 100 μg/mL
  Growth temperature: 37°C
  Growth strain: DH5alpha
  Copy number: High Copy
Gene/Insert
  Gene/Insert name: rtTA
  Species: Synthetic
  Insert size (bp): 760
Resource information
  A portion of this plasmid was derived from a plasmid made by: pCAG vector is derived from Addgene #14797.
Terms and licenses: Academic/Nonprofit Terms; Industry Terms: Not Available to Industry
How to cite: pCAG-rtTA was a gift from Takeshi Imai (Addgene plasmid # 163601 ; http://n2t.net/addgene:163601 ; RRID:Addgene_163601)
