[The description below was written by a language model from this plasmid's Addgene catalogue record and pLannotate feature annotations shown in this document.]
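Description:
pCAG-rtTA is a 5.5 kb mammalian expression plasmid built on a pCAG backbone that drives strong, constitutive production of the reverse tetracycline-controlled transactivator (rtTA). It is maintained in E. coli through a high-copy ColE1/pUC-type origin and selected with ampicillin via the β-lactamase gene and its native promoter. No mammalian selection marker is annotated, which fits transient delivery rather than stable line selection. The backbone also retains remnants of a lac promoter/operator region, short lacI fragments, an SV40 origin and an SV40 polyadenylation signal. The SV40 origin can support episomal replication in cells expressing large T antigen, and the other remnants play no evident part in expression of the insert.

The expression unit is the composite CAG promoter, made up of the human cytomegalovirus immediate-early enhancer, the chicken β-actin promoter and a chimeric chicken β-actin/rabbit β-globin intron. This combination gives high-level expression across many mammalian cell types. Downstream lies the synthetic insert of about 750 bp, which the annotation identifies as the rtTA-Advanced variant. It is followed by a rabbit β-globin polyadenylation signal, and the short "HBB fragment" called just before that signal is most likely β-globin 3′ sequence belonging to the terminator region rather than a fused coding segment.

rtTA binds tetracycline-responsive elements and activates transcription only when doxycycline or tetracycline is present. The plasmid therefore serves as the driver half of a Tet-On system and is co-introduced with a separate TRE-controlled responder construct for drug-inducible, temporally controlled transgene expression. The associated publication concerns dendrite remodeling in olfactory bulb mitral cells, though the record does not state how the plasmid was delivered or which responder was used with it.
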