Features (pLannotate 1.2.2; 17 found; start..end, strand, type, name):
      5..384     +  enhancer       CMV enhancer: human cytomegalovirus immediate early enhancer
    386..661     +  promoter       chicken β-actin promoter: No description available
    662..1678    +  intron         chimeric intron: chimera between introns from chicken β-actin and rabbit β-globin
   1739..2485    +  CDS            rtTA-Advanced: improved tetracycline-controlled transactivator In the Tet-On® system, rtTA-Advanced binds to the Tet-responsive element and stimulates transcription only in the presence of tetracycline or doxycycline.
   2494..2565    +  CDS            HBB (fragment): HBB_PONPY - Experimental evidence at transcript level: Swiss-Prot protein existence level 2. Involved in oxygen transport from the lung to the various peripheral tissues. From Pongo pygmaeus (Bornean orangutan).
   2636..2691    +  polyA_signal   β-globin poly(A) signal: rabbit β-globin polyadenylation signal (Gil and Proudfoot, 1987)
   3076..3092    -  protein_bind   lac operator: The lac repressor binds to the lac operator to inhibit transcription in E. coli. This inhibition can be relieved by adding lactose or isopropyl-β-D-thiogalactopyranoside (IPTG). lac repressor encoded by lacI
   3100..3130    -  promoter       lac promoter: promoter for the E. coli lac operon
   3145..3166    -  protein_bind   CAP binding site: CAP binding activates transcription in the presence of cAMP. E. coli catabolite activator protein
   3179..3218    -  CDS            lacI (fragment): lac repressor; lacI; The lac repressor binds to the lac operator to inhibit transcription in E. coli. This inhibition can be relieved by adding lactose or isopropyl-β-D-thiogalactopyranoside (IPTG).
   3225..3247    +  promoter       SV40 promoter (fragment): SV40 enhancer and early promoter
   3271..3406    +  rep_origin     SV40 ori: SV40 origin of replication
   3426..3560    +  polyA_signal   SV40 poly(A) signal: SV40 polyadenylation signal
   3562..3616    -  CDS            lacI (fragment): lac repressor; lacI; The lac repressor binds to the lac operator to inhibit transcription in E. coli. This inhibition can be relieved by adding lactose or isopropyl-β-D-thiogalactopyranoside (IPTG).
   3799..4387    -  rep_origin     ori: high-copy-number ColE1/pMB1/pBR322/pUC origin of replication
   4558..5418    -  CDS            AmpR: β-lactamase; bla; confers resistance to ampicillin, carbenicillin, and related antibiotics
   5419..5523    -  promoter       AmpR promoter: bla
>Addgene plasmid #163601 | pCAG-rtTA | addgene full sequence | sequence record 340904 | Addgene NGS Result
GGTCGACATTGATTATTGACTAGTTATTAATAGTAATCAATTACGGGGTCATTAGTTCATAGCCCATATA
TGGAGTTCCGCGTTACATAACTTACGGTAAATGGCCCGCCTGGCTGACCGCCCAACGACCCCCGCCCATT
GACGTCAATAATGACGTATGTTCCCATAGTAACGCCAATAGGGACTTTCCATTGACGTCAATGGGTGGAG
TATTTACGGTAAACTGCCCACTTGGCAGTACATCAAGTGTATCATATGCCAAGTACGCCCCCTATTGACG
TCAATGACGGTAAATGGCCCGCCTGGCATTATGCCCAGTACATGACCTTATGGGACTTTCCTACTTGGCA
GTACATCTACGTATTAGTCATCGCTATTACCATGGTCGAGGTGAGCCCCACGTTCTGCTTCACTCTCCCC
ATCTCCCCCCCCTCCCCACCCCCAATTTTGTATTTATTTATTTTTTAATTATTTTGTGCAGCGATGGGGG
CGGGGGGGGGGGGGGSGCGCGCCRGGSGGGGSGGGGSGGGGSGRGGGGSGGGGSGGGGSGRGGCGGAGAG
GTGCGGCGGCAGCCAATCAGAGCGGCGCGCTCCGAAAGTTTCCTTTTATGGCGAGGCGGCGGCGGCGGCG
GCCCTATAAAAAGCGAAGCGCGCGGCGGGCGGGAGTCGCTGCGCGCTGCCTTCGCCCCGTGCCCCGCTCC
GCCGCCGCCTCGCGCCGCCCGCCCCGGCTCTGACTGACCGCGTTACTCCCACAGGTGAGCGGGCGGGACG
GCCCTTCTCCTCCGGGCTGTAATTAGCGCTTGGTTTAATGACGGCTTGTTTCTTTTCTGTGGCTGCGTGA
AAGCCTTGAGGGGCTCCGGGAGGGCCCTTTGTGCGGGGGGAGCGGCTCGGGGGGTGCGTGCGTGTGTGTG
TGCGTGGGGAGCGCCGCGTGCGGCTCCGCGCTGCCCGGCGGCTGTGAGCGCTGCGGGCGCGGCGCGGGGC
TTTGTGCGCTCCGCAGTGTGCGCGAGGGGAGCGCGGCCGGGGGCGGTGCCCCGCGGTGCGGGGGGGGCTG
CGAGGGGAACAAAGGCTGCGTGCGGGGTGTGTGCGTGGGGGGGTGAGCAGGGGGTGTGGGCGCGTCGGTC
GGGCTGCAACCCCCCCTGCACCCCCCTCCCCGAGTTGCTGAGCACGGCCCGGCTTCGGGTGCGGGGCTCC
GTACGGGGCGTGGCGCGGGGCTCGCCGTGCCGGGCGGGGGGTGGCGGCAGGTGGGGGTGCCGGGCGGGGC
GGGGCCGCCTCGGGCCGGGGAGGGCTCGGGGGAGGGGCGCGGCGGCCCCCGGAGCGCCGGCGGCTGTCGA
GGCGCGGCGAGCCGCAGCCATTGCCTTTTATGGTAATCGTGCGAGAGGGCGCAGGGACTTCCTTTGTCCC
AAATCTGTGCGGAGCCGAAATCTGGGAGGCGCCGCCGCACCCCCTCTAGCGGGCGCGGGGCGAAGCGGTG
CGGCGCCGGCAGGAAGGAAATGGGCGGGGAGGGCCTTCGTGCGTCGCCGCGCCGCCGTCCCCTTCTCCCT
CTCCAGCCTCGGGGCTGTCCGCGGGGGGACGGCTGCCTTCGGGGGGGACGGGGCAGGGCGGGGTTCGGCT
TCTGGCGTGTGACCGGCGGCTCTAGAGCCTCTGCTAACCATGTTCATGCCTTCTTCTTTTTCCTACAGCT
CCTGGGCAACGTGCTGGTTATTGTGCTGTCTCATCATTTTGGCAAAGAATTCGCCACCATGTCTAGACTG
GACAAGAGCAAAGTCATAAACGGCGCTCTGGAATTACTCAATGGAGTCGGTATCGAAGGCCTGACGACAA
GGAAACTCGCTCAAAAGCTGGGAGTTGAGCAGCCTACCCTGTACTGGCACGTGAAGAACAAGCGGGCCCT
GCTCGATGCCCTGCCAATCGAGATGCTGGACAGGCATCATACCCACTTCTGCCCCCTGGAAGGCGAGTCA
TGGCAAGACTTTCTGCGGAACAACGCCAAGTCATTCCGCTGTGCTCTCCTCTCACATCGCGACGGGGCTA
AAGTGCATCTCGGCACCCGCCCAACAGAGAAACAGTACGAAACCCTGGAAAATCAGCTCGCGTTCCTGTG
TCAGCAAGGCTTCTCCCTGGAGAACGCACTGTACGCTCTGTCCGCCGTGGGCCACTTTACACTGGGCTGC
GTATTGGAGGAACAGGAGCATCAAGTAGCAAAAGAGGAAAGAGAGACACCTACCACCGATTCTATGCCCC
CACTTCTGAGACAAGCAATTGAGCTGTTCGACCGGCAGGGAGCCGAACCTGCCTTCCTTTTCGGCCTGGA
ACTAATCATATGTGGCCTGGAGAAACAGCTAAAGTGCGAAAGCGGCGGGCCGGCCGACGCCCTTGACGAT
TTTGACTTAGACATGCTCCCAGCCGATGCCCTTGACGACTTTGACCTTGATATGCTGCCTGCTGACGCTC
TTGACGATTTTGACCTTGACATGCTCCCCGGGTAAGCGGCCGCACTCCTCAGGTGCAGGCTGCCTATCAG
AAGGTGGTGGCTGGTGTGGCCAATGCCCTGGCTCACAAATACCACTGAGATCTTTTTCCCTCTGCCAAAA
ATTATGGGGACATCATGAAGCCCCTTGAGCATCTGACTTCTGGCTAATAAAGGAAATTTATTTTCATTGC
AATAGTGTGTTGGAATTTTTTGTGTCTCTCACTCGGAAGGACATATGGGAGGGCAAATCATTTAAAACAT
CAGAATGAGTATTTGGTTTAGAGTTTGGCAACATATGCCCATATGCTGGCTGCCATGAACAAAGGTTGGC
TATAAAGAGGTCATCAGTATATGAAACAGCCCCCTGCTGTCCATTCCTTATTCCATAGAAAAGCCTTGAC
TTGAGGTTAGATTTTTTTTATATTTTGTTTTGTGTTATTTTTTTCTTTAACATCCCTAAAATTTTCCTTA
CATGTTTTACTAGCCAGATTTTTCCTCCTCTCCTGACTACTCCCAGTCATAGCTGTCCCTCTTCTCTTAT
GGAGATCCCTCGACCTGCAGCCCAAGCTTGGCGTAATCATGGTCATAGCTGTTTCCTGTGTGAAATTGTT
ATCCGCTCACAATTCCACACAACATACGAGCCGGAAGCATAAAGTGTAAAGCCTGGGGTGCCTAATGAGT
GAGCTAACTCACATTAATTGCGTTGCGCTCACTGCCCGCTTTCCAGTCGGGAAACCTGTCGTGCCAGCGG
ATCCGCATCTCAATTAGTCAGCAACCATAGTCCCGCCCCTAACTCCGCCCATCCCGCCCCTAACTCCGCC
CAGTTCCGCCCATTCTCCGCCCCATGGCTGACTAATTTTTTTTATTTATGCAGAGGCCGAGGCCGCCTCG
GCCTCTGAGCTATTCCAGAAGTAGTGAGGAGGCTTTTTTGGAGGCCTAGGCTTTTGCAAAAAGCTAACTT
GTTTATTGCAGCTTATAATGGTTACAAATAAAGCAATAGCATCACAAATTTCACAAATAAAGCATTTTTT
TCACTGCATTCTAGTTGTGGTTTGTCCAAACTCATCAATGTATCTTATCATGTCTGGATCCGCTGCATTA
ATGAATCGGCCAACGCGCGGGGAGAGGCGGTTTGCGTATTGGGCGCTCTTCCGCTTCCTCGCTCACTGAC
TCGCTGCGCTCGGTCGTTCGGCTGCGGCGAGCGGTATCAGCTCACTCAAAGGCGGTAATACGGTTATCCA
CAGAATCAGGGGATAACGCAGGAAAGAACATGTGAGCAAAAGGCCAGCAAAAGGCCAGGAACCGTAAAAA
GGCCGCGTTGCTGGCGTTTTTCCATAGGCTCCGCCCCCCTGACGAGCATCACAAAAATCGACGCTCAAGT
CAGAGGTGGCGAAACCCGACAGGACTATAAAGATACCAGGCGTTTCCCCCTGGAAGCTCCCTCGTGCGCT
CTCCTGTTCCGACCCTGCCGCTTACCGGATACCTGTCCGCCTTTCTCCCTTCGGGAAGCGTGGCGCTTTC
TCATAGCTCACGCTGTAGGTATCTCAGTTCGGTGTAGGTCGTTCGCTCCAAGCTGGGCTGTGTGCACGAA
CCCCCCGTTCAGCCCGACCGCTGCGCCTTATCCGGTAACTATCGTCTTGAGTCCAACCCGGTAAGACACG
ACTTATCGCCACTGGCAGCAGCCACTGGTAACAGGATTAGCAGAGCGAGGTATGTAGGCGGTGCTACAGA
GTTCTTGAAGTGGTGGCCTAACTACGGCTACACTAGAAGAACAGTATTTGGTATCTGCGCTCTGCTGAAG
CCAGTTACCTTCGGAAAAAGAGTTGGTAGCTCTTGATCCGGCAAACAAACCACCGCTGGTAGCGGTGGTT
TTTTTGTTTGCAAGCAGCAGATTACGCGCAGAAAAAAAGGATCTCAAGAAGATCCTTTGATCTTTTCTAC
GGGGTCTGACGCTCAGTGGAACGAAAACTCACGTTAAGGGATTTTGGTCATGAGATTATCAAAAAGGATC
TTCACCTAGATCCTTTTAAATTAAAAATGAAGTTTTAAATCAATCTAAAGTATATATGAGTAAACTTGGT
CTGACAGTTACCAATGCTTAATCAGTGAGGCACCTATCTCAGCGATCTGTCTATTTCGTTCATCCATAGT
TGCCTGACTCCCCGTCGTGTAGATAACTACGATACGGGAGGGCTTACCATCTGGCCCCAGTGCTGCAATG
ATACCGCGAGACCCACGCTCACCGGCTCCAGATTTATCAGCAATAAACCAGCCAGCCGGAAGGGCCGAGC
GCAGAAGTGGTCCTGCAACTTTATCCGCCTCCATCCAGTCTATTAATTGTTGCCGGGAAGCTAGAGTAAG
TAGTTCGCCAGTTAATAGTTTGCGCAACGTTGTTGCCATTGCTACAGGCATCGTGGTGTCACGCTCGTCG
TTTGGTATGGCTTCATTCAGCTCCGGTTCCCAACGATCAAGGCGAGTTACATGATCCCCCATGTTGTGCA
AAAAAGCGGTTAGCTCCTTCGGTCCTCCGATCGTTGTCAGAAGTAAGTTGGCCGCAGTGTTATCACTCAT
GGTTATGGCAGCACTGCATAATTCTCTTACTGTCATGCCATCCGTAAGATGCTTTTCTGTGACTGGTGAG
TACTCAACCAAGTCATTCTGAGAATAGTGTATGCGGCGACCGAGTTGCTCTTGCCCGGCGTCAATACGGG
ATAATACCGCGCCACATAGCAGAACTTTAAAAGTGCTCATCATTGGAAAACGTTCTTCGGGGCGAAAACT
CTCAAGGATCTTACCGCTGTTGAGATCCAGTTCGATGTAACCCACTCGTGCACCCAACTGATCTTCAGCA
TCTTTTACTTTCACCAGCGTTTCTGGGTGAGCAAAAACAGGAAGGCAAAATGCCGCAAAAAAGGGAATAA
GGGCGACACGGAAATGTTGAATACTCATACTCTTCCTTTTTCAATATTATTGAAGCATTTATCAGGGTTA
TTGTCTCATGAGCGGATACATATTTGAATGTATTTAGAAAAATAAACAAATAGGGGTTCCGCGCACATTT
CCCCGAAAAGTGCCACCTG
